>Addgene plasmid #12238 | pLOX-CW-CRE | depositor full sequence | sequence record 7250 | Author sequence
AGTTGGAAGGGCTAATTCACTCCCAAAGAAGACAAGATATCCTTGATCTGTGGATCTACCACACACAAGG
CTACTTCCCTGATTAGCAGAACTACACACCAGGGCCAGGGGTCAGATATCCACTGACCTTTGGATGGTGC
TACAAGCTAGTACCAGTTGAGCCAGATAAGGTAGAAGAGGCCAATAAAGGAGAGAACACCAGCTTGTTAC
ACCCTGTGAGCCTGCATGGGATGGATGACCCGGAGAGAGAAGTGTTAGAGTGGAGGTTTGACAGCCGCCT
AGCATTTCATCACGTGGCCCGAGAGCTGCATCCGGAGTACTTCAAGAACTGCTGATATCGAGCTTGCTAC
AAGGGACTTTCCGCTGGGGACTTTCCAGGGAGGCGTGGCCTGGGCGGGACTGGGGAGTGGCGAGCCCTCA
GATCCTGCATATAAGCAGCTGCTTTTTGCCTGTACTGGGTCTCTCTGGTTAGACCAGATCTGAGCCTGGG
AGCTCTCTGGCTAACTAGGGAACCCACTGCTTAAGCCTCAATAAAGCTTGCCTTGAGTGCTTCAAGTAGT
GTGTGCCCGTCTGTTGTGTGACTCTGGTAACTAGAGATCCCTCAGACCCTTTTAGTCAGTGTGGAAAATC
TCTAGCAGTGGCGCCCGAACAGGGACTTGAAAGCGAAAGGGAAACCAGAGGAGCTCTCTCGACGCAGGAC
TCGGCTTGCTGAAGCGCGCACGGCAAGAGGCGAGGGGCGGCGACTGGTGAGTACGCCAAAAATTTTGACT
AGCGGAGGCTAGAAGGAGAGAGATGGGTGCGAGAGCGTCAGTATTAAGCGGGGGAGAATTAGATCGCGAT
GGGAAAAAATTCGGTTAAGGCCAGGGGGAAAGAAAAAATATAAATTAAAACATATAGTATGGGCAAGCAG
GGAGCTAGAACGATTCGCAGTTAATCCTGGCCTGTTAGAAACATCAGAAGGCTGTAGACAAATACTGGGA
CAGCTACAACCATCCCTTCAGACAGGATCAGAAGAACTTAGATCATTATATAATACAGTAGCAACCCTCT
ATTGTGTGCATCAAAGGATAGAGATAAAAGACACCAAGGAAGCTTTAGACAAGATAGAGGAAGAGCAAAA
CAAAAGTAAGACCACCGCACAGCAAGCGGCCGCTGATCTTCAGACCTGGAGGAGGAGATATGAGGGACAA
TTGGAGAAGTGAATTATATAAATATAAAGTAGTAAAAATTGAACCATTAGGAGTAGCACCCACCAAGGCA
AAGAGAAGAGTGGTGCAGAGAGAAAAAAGAGCAGTGGGAATAGGAGCTTTGTTCCTTGGGTTCTTGGGAG
CAGCAGGAAGCACTATGGGCGCAGCGTCAATGACGCTGACGGTACAGGCCAGACAATTATTGTCTGGTAT
AGTGCAGCAGCAGAACAATTTGCTGAGGGCTATTGAGGCGCAACAGCATCTGTTGCAACTCACAGTCTGG
GGCATCAAGCAGCTCCAGGCAAGAATCCTGGCTGTGGAAAGATACCTAAAGGATCAACAGCTCCTGGGGA
TTTGGGGTTGCTCTGGAAAACTCATTTGCACCACTGCTGTGCCTTGGAATGCTAGTTGGAGTAATAAATC
TCTGGAACAGATTTGGAATCACACGACCTGGATGGAGTGGGACAGAGAAATTAACAATTACACAAGCTTA
ATACACTCCTTAATTGAAGAATCGCAAAACCAGCAAGAAAAGAATGAACAAGAATTATTGGAATTAGATA
AATGGGCAAGTTTGTGGAATTGGTTTAACATAACAAATTGGCTGTGGTATATAAAATTATTCATAATGAT
AGTAGGAGGCTTGGTAGGTTTAAGAATAGTTTTTGCTGTACTTTCTATAGTGAATAGAGTTAGGCAGGGA
TATTCACCATTATCGTTTCAGACCCACCTCCCAACCCCGAGGGGACCCGACAGGCCCGAAGGAATAGAAG
AAGAAGGTGGAGAGAGAGACAGAGACAGATCCATTCGATTAGTGAACGGATCTCGACGGTATCGATAAGC
TTGGGAGTTCCGCGTTACATAACTTACGGTAAATGGCCCGCCTGGCTGACCGCCCAACGACCCCCGCCCA
TTGACGTCAATAATGACGTATGTTCCCATAGTAACGCCAATAGGGACTTTCCATTGACGTCAATGGGTGG
AGTATTTACGGTAAACTGCCCACTTGGCAGTACATCAAGTGTATCATATGCCAAGTACGCCCCCTATTGA
CGTCAATGACGGTAAATGGCCCGCCTGGCATTATGCCCAGTACATGACCTTACGGGACTTTCCTACTTGG
CAGTACATCTACGTATTAGTCATCGCTATTACCATGGTGATGCGGTTTTGGCAGTACACCAATGGGCGTG
GATAGCGGTTTGACTCACGGGGATTTCCAAGTCTCCACCCCATTGACGTCAATGGGAGTTTGTTTTGGCA
CCAAAATCAACGGGACTTTCCAAAATGTCGTAACAACTCCGCCCCATTGACGCAAATGGGCGGTAGGCGT
GTACGGTGGGAGGTCTATATAAGCAGAGCTCGTTTAGTGAACCGTCAGATCGCCTGGAGACGCCATCCAC
GCTGTTTTGACCTCCATAGAAGACACCGACTCTAGCTAGAGGATCTACCATGCCCAAGAAGAAGAGGAAG
GTGTCCAATTTACTGACCGTACACCAAAATTTGCCTGCATTACCGGTCGATGCAACGAGTGATGAGGTTC
GCAAGAACCTGATGGACATGTTCAGGGATCGCCAGGCGTTTTCTGAGCATACCTGGAAAATGCTTCTGTC
CGTTTGCCGGTCGTGGGCGGCATGGTGCAAGTTGAATAACCGGAAATGGTTTCCCGCAGAACCTGAAGAT
GTTCGCGATTATCTTCTATATCTTCAGGCGCGCGGTCTGGCAGTAAAAACTATCCAGCAACATTTGGGCC
AGCTAAACATGCTTCATCGTCGGTCCGGGCTGCCACGACCAAGTGACAGCAATGCTGTTTCACTGGTTAT
GCGGCGGATCCGAAAAGAAAACGTTGATGCCGGTGAACGTGCAAAACAGGCTCTAGCGTTCGAACGCACT
GATTTCGACCAGGTTCGTTCACTCATGGAAAATAGCGATCGCTGCCAGGATATACGTAATCTGGCATTTC
TGGGGATTGCTTATAACACCCTGTTACGTATAGCCGAAATTGCCAGGATCAGGGTTAAAGATATCTCACG
TACTGACGGTGGGAGAATGTTAATCCATATTGGCAGAACGAAAACGCTGGTTAGCACCGCAGGTGTAGAG
AAGGCACTTAGCCTGGGGGTAACTAAACTGGTCGAGCGATGGATTTCCGTCTCTGGTGTAGCTGATGATC
CGAATAACTACCTGTTTTGCCGGGTCAGAAAAAATGGTGTTGCCGCGCCATCTGCCACCAGCCAGCTATC
AACTCGCGCCCTGGAAGGGATTTTTGAAGCAACTCATCGATTGATTTACGGCGCTAAGGATGACTCTGGT
CAGAGATACCTGGCCTGGTCTGGACACAGTGCCCGTGTCGGAGCCGCGCGAGATATGGCCCGCGCTGGAG
TTTCAATACCGGAGATCATGCAAGCTGGTGGCTGGACCAATGTAAATATTGTCATGAACTATATCCGTAA
CCTGGATAGTGAAACAGGGGCAATGGTGCGCCTGCTGGAAGATGGCGATTAGGTCGAGCTCAAGCTTCGA
ATTCGATAATCAACCTCTGGATTACAAAATTTGTGAAAGATTGACTGGTATTCTTAACTATGTTGCTCCT
TTTACGCTATGTGGATACGCTGCTTTAATGCCTTTGTATCATGCTATTGCTTCCCGTATGGCTTTCATTT
TCTCCTCCTTGTATAAATCCTGGTTGCTGTCTCTTTATGAGGAGTTGTGGCCCGTTGTCAGGCAACGTGG
CGTGGTGTGCACTGTGTTTGCTGACGCAACCCCCACTGGTTGGGGCATTGCCACCACCTGTCAGCTCCTT
TCCGGGACTTTCGCTTTCCCCCTCCCTATTGCCACGGCGGAACTCATCGCCGCCTGCCTTGCCCGCTGCT
GGACAGGGGCTCGGCTGTTGGGCACTGACAATTCCGTGGTGTTGTCGGGGAAGCTGACGTCCTTTCCATG
GCTGCTCGCCTGTGTTGCCACCTGGATTCTGCGCGGGACGTCCTTCTGCTACGTCCCTTCGGCCCTCAAT
CCAGCGGACCTTCCTTCCCGCGGCCTGCTGCCGGCTCTGCGGCCTCTTCCGCGTCTTCGCCTTCGCCCTC
AGACGAGTCGGATCTCCCTTTGGGCCGCCTCCCCGCATCGGGAATTCGAGCTCGGTACCTTTAAGACCAA
TGACTTACAAGGCAGCTGTAGATCTTAGCCACTTTTTAAAAGAAAAGGGGGGACTGGAAGGGCTAATTCA
CTCCCAACGAAGACAAGATGGGATCAATTCACCATGGGAATAACTTCGTATAGCATACATTATACGAAGT
TATGCTGCTTTTTGCTTGTACTGGGTCTCTCTGGTTAGACCAGATCTGAGCCTGGGAGCTCTCTGGCTAA
CTAGGGAACCCACTGCTTAAGCCTCAATAAAGCTTGCCTTGAGTGCTTCAAGTAGTGTGTGCCCGTCTGT
TGTGTGACTCTGGTAACTAGAGATCCCTCAGACCCTTTTAGTCAGTGTGGAAAATCTCTAGCAGCATCTA
GAATTAATTCCGTGTATTCTATAGTGTCACCTAAATCGTATGTGTATGATACATAAGGTTATGTATTAAT
TGTAGCCGCGTTCTAACGACAATATGTACAAGCCTAATTGTGTAGCATCTGGCTTACTGAAGCAGACCCT
ATCATCTCTCTCGTAAACTGCCGTCAGAGTCGGTTTGGTTGGACGAACCTTCTGAGTTTCTGGTAACGCC
GTCCCGCACCCGGAAATGGTCAGCGAACCAATCAGCAGGGTCATCGCTAGCCAGATCCTCTACGCCGGAC
GCATCGTGGCCGGCATCACCGGCGCCACAGGTGCGGTTGCTGGCGCCTATATCGCCGACATCACCGATGG
GGAAGATCGGGCTCGCCACTTCGGGCTCATGAGCGCTTGTTTCGGCGTGGGTATGGTGGCAGGCCCCGTG
GCCGGGGGACTGTTGGGCGCCATCTCCTTGCATGCACCATTCCTTGCGGCGGCGGTGCTCAACGGCCTCA
ACCTACTACTGGGCTGCTTCCTAATGCAGGAGTCGCATAAGGGAGAGCGTCGAATGGTGCACTCTCAGTA
CAATCTGCTCTGATGCCGCATAGTTAAGCCAGCCCCGACACCCGCCAACACCCGCTGACGCGCCCTGACG
GGCTTGTCTGCTCCCGGCATCCGCTTACAGACAAGCTGTGACCGTCTCCGGGAGCTGCATGTGTCAGAGG
TTTTCACCGTCATCACCGAAACGCGCGAGACGAAAGGGCCTCGTGATACGCCTATTTTTATAGGTTAATG
TCATGATAATAATGGTTTCTTAGACGTCAGGTGGCACTTTTCGGGGAAATGTGCGCGGAACCCCTATTTG
TTTATTTTTCTAAATACATTCAAATATGTATCCGCTCATGAGACAATAACCCTGATAAATGCTTCAATAA
TATTGAAAAAGGAAGAGTATGAGTATTCAACATTTCCGTGTCGCCCTTATTCCCTTTTTTGCGGCATTTT
GCCTTCCTGTTTTTGCTCACCCAGAAACGCTGGTGAAAGTAAAAGATGCTGAAGATCAGTTGGGTGCACG
AGTGGGTTACATCGAACTGGATCTCAACAGCGGTAAGATCCTTGAGAGTTTTCGCCCCGAAGAACGTTTT
CCAATGATGAGCACTTTTAAAGTTCTGCTATGTGGCGCGGTATTATCCCGTATTGACGCCGGGCAAGAGC
AACTCGGTCGCCGCATACACTATTCTCAGAATGACTTGGTTGAGTACTCACCAGTCACAGAAAAGCATCT
TACGGATGGCATGACAGTAAGAGAATTATGCAGTGCTGCCATAACCATGAGTGATAACACTGCGGCCAAC
TTACTTCTGACAACGATCGGAGGACCGAAGGAGCTAACCGCTTTTTTGCACAACATGGGGGATCATGTAA
CTCGCCTTGATCGTTGGGAACCGGAGCTGAATGAAGCCATACCAAACGACGAGCGTGACACCACGATGCC
TGTAGCAATGGCAACAACGTTGCGCAAACTATTAACTGGCGAACTACTTACTCTAGCTTCCCGGCAACAA
TTAATAGACTGGATGGAGGCGGATAAAGTTGCAGGACCACTTCTGCGCTCGGCCCTTCCGGCTGGCTGGT
TTATTGCTGATAAATCTGGAGCCGGTGAGCGTGGGTCTCGCGGTATCATTGCAGCACTGGGGCCAGATGG
TAAGCCCTCCCGTATCGTAGTTATCTACACGACGGGGAGTCAGGCAACTATGGATGAACGAAATAGACAG
ATCGCTGAGATAGGTGCCTCACTGATTAAGCATTGGTAACTGTCAGACCAAGTTTACTCATATATACTTT
AGATTGATTTAAAACTTCATTTTTAATTTAAAAGGATCTAGGTGAAGATCCTTTTTGATAATCTCATGAC
CAAAATCCCTTAACGTGAGTTTTCGTTCCACTGAGCGTCAGACCCCGTAGAAAAGATCAAAGGATCTTCT
TGAGATCCTTTTTTTCTGCGCGTAATCTGCTGCTTGCAAACAAAAAAACCACCGCTACCAGCGGTGGTTT
GTTTGCCGGATCAAGAGCTACCAACTCTTTTTCCGAAGGTAACTGGCTTCAGCAGAGCGCAGATACCAAA
TACTGTCCTTCTAGTGTAGCCGTAGTTAGGCCACCACTTCAAGAACTCTGTAGCACCGCCTACATACCTC
GCTCTGCTAATCCTGTTACCAGTGGCTGCTGCCAGTGGCGATAAGTCGTGTCTTACCGGGTTGGACTCAA
GACGATAGTTACCGGATAAGGCGCAGCGGTCGGGCTGAACGGGGGGTTCGTGCACACAGCCCAGCTTGGA
GCGAACGACCTACACCGAACTGAGATACCTACAGCGTGAGCATTGAGAAAGCGCCACGCTTCCCGAAGGG
AGAAAGGCGGACAGGTATCCGGTAAGCGGCAGGGTCGGAACAGGAGAGCGCACGAGGGAGCTTCCAGGGG
GAAACGCCTGGTATCTTTATAGTCCTGTCGGGTTTCGCCACCTCTGACTTGAGCGTCGATTTTTGTGATG
CTCGTCAGGGGGGCGGAGCCTATGGAAAAACGCCAGCAACGCGGCCTTTTTACGGTTCCTGGCCTTTTGC
TGGCCTTTTGCTCACATGTTCTTTCCTGCGTTATCCCCTGATTCTGTGGATAACCGTATTACCGCCTTTG
AGTGAGCTGATACCGCTCGCCGCAGCCGAACGACCGAGCGCAGCGAGTCAGTGAGCGAGGAAGCGGAAGA
GCGCCCAATACGCAAACCGCCTCTCCCCGCGCGTTGGCCGATTCATTAATGCAGCTGTGGAATGTGTGTC
AGTTAGGGTGTGGAAAGTCCCCAGGCTCCCCAGCAGGCAGAAGTATGCAAAGCATGCATCTCAATTAGTC
AGCAACCAGGTGTGGAAAGTCCCCAGGCTCCCCAGCAGGCAGAAGTATGCAAAGCATGCATCTCAATTAG
TCAGCAACCATAGTCCCGCCCCTAACTCCGCCCATCCCGCCCCTAACTCCGCCCAGTTCCGCCCATTCTC
CGCCCCATGGCTGACTAATTTTTTTTATTTATGCAGAGGCCGAGGCCGCCTCGGCCTCTGAGCTATTCCA
GAAGTAGTGAGGAGGCTTTTTTGGAGGCCTAGGCTTTTGCAAAAAGCTTGGACACAAGACAGGCTTGCGA
GATATGTTTGAGAATACCACTTTATCCCGCGTCAGGGAGAGGCAGTGCGTAAAAAGACGCGGACTCATGT
GAAATACTGGTTTTTAGTGCGCCAGATCTCTATAATCTCGCGCAACCTATTTTCCCCTCGAACACTTTTT
AAGCCGTAGATAAACAGGCTGGGACACTTCACATGAGCGAAAAATACATCGTCACCTGGGACATGTTGCA
GATCCATGCACGTAAACTCGCAAGCCGACTGATGCCTTCTGAACAATGGAAAGGCATTATTGCCGTAAGC
CGTGGCGGTCTGTACCGGGTGCGTTACTGGCGCGTGAACTGGGTATTCGTCATGTCGATACCGTTTGTAT
TTCCAGCTACGATCACGACAACCAGCGCGAGCTTAAAGTGCTGAAACGCGCAGAAGGCGATGGCGAAGGC
TTCATCGTTATTGATGACCTGGTGGATACCGGTGGTACTGCGGTTGCGATTCGTGAAATGTATCCAAAAG
CGCACTTTGTCACCATCTTCGCAAAACCGGCTGGTCGTCCGCTGGTTGATGACTATGTTGTTGATATCCC
GCAAGATACCTGGATTGAACAGCCGTGGGATATGGGCGTCGTATTCGTCCCGCCAATCTCCGGTCGCTAA
TCTTTTCAACGCCTGGCACTGCCGGGCGTTGTTCTTTTTAACTTCAGGCGGGTTACAATAGTTTCCAGTA
AGTATTCTGGAGGCTGCATCCATGACACAGGCAAACCTGAGCGAAACCCTGTTCAAACCCCGCTTTAAAC
ATCCTGAAACCTCGACGCTAGTCCGCCGCTTTAATCACGGCGCACAACCGCCTGTGCAGTCGGCCCTTGA
TGGTAAAACCATCCCTCACTGGTATCGCATGATTAACCGTCTGATGTGGATCTGGCGCGGCATTGACCCA
CGCGAAATCCTCGACGTCCAGGCACGTATTGTGATGAGCGATGCCGAACGTACCGACGATGATTTATACG
ATACGGTGATTGGCTACCGTGGCGGCAACTGGATTTATGAGTGGGCCCCGGATCTTTGTGAAGGAACCTT
ACTTCTGTGGTGTGACATAATTGGACAAACTACCTACAGAGATTTAAAGCTCTAAGGTAAATATAAAATT
TTTAAGTGTATAATGTGTTAAACTACTGATTCTAATTGTTTGTGTATTTTAGATTCCAACCTATGGAACT
GATGAATGGGAGCAGTGGTGGAATGCCTTTAATGAGGAAAACCTGTTTTGCTCAGAAGAAATGCCATCTA
GTGATGATGAGGCTACTGCTGACTCTCAACATTCTACTCCTCCAAAAAAGAAGAGAAAGGTAGAAGACCC
CAAGGACTTTCCTTCAGAATTGCTAAGTTTTTTGAGTCATGCTGTGTTTAGTAATAGAACTCTTGCTTGC
TTTGCTATTTACACCACAAAGGAAAAAGCTGCACTGCTATACAAGAAAATTATGGAAAAATATTCTGTAA
CCTTTATAAGTAGGCATAACAGTTATAATCATAACATACTGTTTTTTCTTACTCCACACAGGCATAGAGT
GTCTGCTATTAATAACTATGCTCAAAAATTGTGTACCTTTAGCTTTTTAATTTGTAAAGGGGTTAATAAG
GAATATTTGATGTATAGTGCCTTGACTAGAGATCATAATCAGCCATACCACATTTGTAGAGGTTTTACTT
GCTTTAAAAAACCTCCCACACCTCCCCCTGAACCTGAAACATAAAATGAATGCAATTGTTGTTGTTAACT
TGTTTATTGCAGCTTATAATGGTTACAAATAAAGCAATAGCATCACAAATTTCACAAATAAAGCATTTTT
TTCACTGCATTCTAGTTGTGGTTTGTCCAAACTCATCAATGTATCTTATCATGTCTGGATCAACTGGATA
ACTCAAGCTAACCAAAATCATCCCAAACTTCCCACCCCATACCCTATTACCACTGCCAATTACCTAGTGG
TTTCATTTACTCTAAACCTGTGATTCCTCTGAATTATTTTCATTTTAAAGAAATTGTATTTGTTAAATAT
GTACTACAAACTTAGT
Features (pLannotate 1.2.2; 33 found; start..end, strand, type, name):
      3..332     +  CDS            nef (fragment): NEF_HV1BR - Experimental evidence at protein level: Swiss-Prot protein existence level 1. Extracellular Nef protein targets CD4(+) T-lymphocytes for apoptosis by interacting with CXCR4 surface receptors (PubMed:14990729). From Human immunodeficiency virus type 1 group M subtype B (isolate BRU/LAI) (HIV-1).
    380..637     +  LTR            5' LTR (truncated): truncated 5' long terminal repeat (LTR) from HIV-1
    684..809     +  misc_feature   HIV-1 Ψ: packaging signal of human immunodeficiency virus type 1
    793..1156    +  CDS            HIV-1 gag (fragment): gag protein from human immunodeficiency virus 1; gag
   1302..1535    +  misc_feature   RRE: The Rev response element (RRE) of HIV-1 allows for Rev-dependent mRNA export from the nucleus to the cytoplasm.
   1912..2012    +  CDS            Rev (fragment): human immunodeficiency virus 1 (HIV-1) Rev protein; rev; enhances nuclear export of unspliced and incompletely spliced viral mRNAs
   2013..2033    -  misc_feature   MCS (fragment): pBluescript multiple cloning site
   2043..2346    +  enhancer       CMV enhancer: human cytomegalovirus immediate early enhancer
   2419..2436    -  promoter       CMV promoter (fragment): human cytomegalovirus (CMV) immediate early promoter
   2499..2550    +  promoter       CMVd2 promoter: truncated human cytomegalovirus (CMV) immediate early promoter that yields moderately reduced expression relative to the full-length promoter
   2662..3692    +  CDS            Cre (fragment): site-specific recombinase Cre is a site-specific recombinase from bacteriophage P1. Recombination occurs at loxP sequences.
   3694..3714    +  misc_feature   MCS (fragment): multiple cloning site
   3718..4306    +  misc_feature   WPRE: woodchuck hepatitis virus posttranscriptional regulatory element
   4325..4429    +  CDS            nef (fragment): NEF_HV1LA - Experimental evidence at protein level: Swiss-Prot protein existence level 1. Extracellular Nef protein targets CD4(+) T-lymphocytes for apoptosis by interacting with CXCR4 surface receptors. From Human immunodeficiency virus type 1 group M subtype B (isolate Lai) (HIV-1).
   4450..4483    +  protein_bind   loxP: Cre-mediated recombination occurs in the 8-bp core sequence (GCATACAT). Cre recombinase
   4503..4683    +  LTR            5' LTR (truncated): truncated 5' long terminal repeat (LTR) from HIV-1
   4708..4726    -  promoter       SP6 promoter: promoter for bacteriophage SP6 RNA polymerase
   4954..5233    +  CDS            TcR (fragment): tetracycline efflux protein; tet; confers resistance to tetracycline
   5234..5282    -  misc_feature   bom (fragment): basis of mobility region from pBR322
   5384..5419    -  CDS            rop (fragment): Rop protein, which maintains plasmids at low copy number; rop
   5514..5618    +  promoter       AmpR promoter: bla
   5619..6479    +  CDS            AmpR: β-lactamase; bla; confers resistance to ampicillin, carbenicillin, and related antibiotics
   6650..7238    +  rep_origin     ori: high-copy-number ColE1/pMB1/pBR322/pUC origin of replication
   7421..7477    +  CDS            lacI (fragment): lac repressor; lacI; The lac repressor binds to the lac operator to inhibit transcription in E. coli. This inhibition can be relieved by adding lactose or isopropyl-β-D-thiogalactopyranoside (IPTG).
   7484..7813    +  promoter       SV40 promoter: SV40 enhancer and early promoter
   8013..8132    +  CDS            gpt (fragment): XGPT_ECOLI - Also known as gpp, gxu. Experimental evidence at protein level: Swiss-Prot protein existence level 1. Purine salvage pathway enzyme that catalyzes the transfer of the ribosyl-5-phosphate group from 5-phospho-alpha-D-ribose 1- diphosphate (PRPP) to the N9 position of the 6-oxopurines guanine and xanthine to form the corresponding ribonucleotides GMP (guanosine 5'- monophosphate) and XMP (xanthosine 5'-monophosphate), with the release of PPi. To a lesser extent, also acts on hypoxanthine (PubMed:9100006, PubMed:3886014). Does not ribophosphorylate adenine (PubMed:3886014). From Esch
   8132..8467    +  CDS            gpt (fragment): XGPT_ECOLI - Also known as gpp, gxu. Experimental evidence at protein level: Swiss-Prot protein existence level 1. Purine salvage pathway enzyme that catalyzes the transfer of the ribosyl-5-phosphate group from 5-phospho-alpha-D-ribose 1- diphosphate (PRPP) to the N9 position of the 6-oxopurines guanine and xanthine to form the corresponding ribonucleotides GMP (guanosine 5'- monophosphate) and XMP (xanthosine 5'-monophosphate), with the release of PPi. To a lesser extent, also acts on hypoxanthine (PubMed:9100006, PubMed:3886014). Does not ribophosphorylate adenine (PubMed:3886014). From Esch
   8562..8867    +  CDS            frsA (fragment): FRSA_ECOLI - Also known as yafA. Experimental evidence at protein level: Swiss-Prot protein existence level 1. Catalyzes the hydrolysis of esters (PubMed:15808744). Displays esterase activity toward pNP-butyrate (PubMed:15808744). May stimulate mixed-acid fermentation by acting as a fermentation/respiration switch that down-regulates respiration and up- regulates fermentation rates (PubMed:15169777). From Escherichia coli (strain K12).
   8871..8945    +  CDS            small t antigen (fragment): SV40 (simian virus 40) small t antigen
   8947..9012    +  intron         small t intron: SV40 (simian virus 40) small t antigen intron
   9142..9162    +  CDS            SV40 NLS: nuclear localization signal of SV40 (simian virus 40) large T antigen
   9481..9564    +  CDS            large T antigen (fragment): large T antigen from SV40 (simian virus 40)
   9587..9721    +  polyA_signal   SV40 poly(A) signal: SV40 polyadenylation signal
