[The description below was written by a language model from this plasmid's Addgene catalogue record and pLannotate feature annotations shown in this document.]
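Description:
pLOX-CW-CRE is an HIV-1-derived lentiviral transfer vector built on the pHR backbone for delivering Cre recombinase to mammalian cells. In bacteria it is maintained through a high-copy ColE1/pUC-type origin and selected with ampicillin (AmpR, β-lactamase). The plasmid backbone also carries remnants of older pBR322/pSV2-type vectors, including fragments of tetracycline resistance, bom and rop. There is also an SV40 promoter-driven E. coli gpt cassette with the SV40 small t intron and polyadenylation signal. These lie outside the proviral region.

Between the LTRs, the annotation shows the HIV-1 packaging signal Ψ running into a partial gag sequence, and the Rev response element for Rev-dependent export of the genomic RNA. Downstream lies an internal CMV enhancer/promoter driving a nuclear-localised Cre (nls-CRE). A WPRE follows the coding sequence to boost transcript stability and expression. A loxP site sits just upstream of the annotated 3' LTR segment, which is annotated as truncated. Because the 3' U3 region is copied to both ends of the provirus during reverse transcription, the integrated vector becomes flanked by loxP sites. Cre expressed from the vector can therefore excise its own provirus as well as other loxP-flanked proviruses in the same cell.

The associated publication concerns lentivector transfer of Bmi-1 and telomerase to immortalise muscle satellite cells, which fits a role in removing floxed transgenes, although the record does not state this explicitly. The depositor notes that the 9,886 nt sequence is approximate and unverified. A test digest indicated a plasmid of about 11.5 kb, so the feature table may be incomplete, though functional viral particles have reportedly been produced from it.
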