Addgene plasmid #12238: pLOX-CW-CRE
Depositing lab: Didier Trono. Publication: Lentivector-mediated transfer of Bmi-1 and telomerase in muscle satellite cells yields a duchenne myoblast cell line with long-term genotypic and phenotypic stability. Cudre-Mauroux C, Occhiodoro T, Konig S, Salmon P, Bernheim L, Trono D. Hum Gene Ther. 2003 Nov 1. 14(16):1525-33. 10.1089/104303403322495034 PubMed 14577914.
Backbone
  Vector backbone: pHR
  Backbone size w/o insert (bp): 9886
  Vector type: Mammalian Expression, Lentiviral, Cre/Lox
Growth in bacteria
  Bacterial resistance: Ampicillin, 100 μg/mL
  Growth temperature: 37°C
  Growth strain: Stbl3
  Growth instructions: Use Stbl3 or HB101 to reduce chance of recombination. Grow at 37C
  Copy number: High Copy
Gene/Insert
  Gene/Insert name: CRE
  Mutation: CMV promoter is upstream of nls-CRE. LoxP in 3' LTR.
  Cloning method: Restriction Enzyme
  Sequencing primers: 5′ CMV forward; 3′ SP6 for lox site
Terms and licenses: Academic/Nonprofit Terms; Industry Terms: Not Available to Industry
Depositor comments: Please note that the full sequence for this plasmid is approximated and not fully verified. ALTHOUGH THE SEQUENCE OF THIS PLASMID SUGGESTS IT'S FULL SIZE IS 9.9KB, OUR TEST DIGEST SHOWS IT IS ACTUALLY 11.5KB. NONETHELESS, OUR CUSTOMERS HAVE BEEN ABLE TO MAKE FUNCTIONAL VIRAL PARTICLES USING THIS PLASMID. Please visit the Trono lab http://tronolab.epfl.ch for cloning strategies, protocols, publications, and more.
How to cite: pLOX-CW-CRE was a gift from Didier Trono (Addgene plasmid # 12238 ; http://n2t.net/addgene:12238 ; RRID:Addgene_12238)
