>Addgene plasmid #12238 | pLOX-CW-CRE | addgene partial sequence | sequence record 101341 | CMV-F 5'-CGCAAATGGGCGGTAGGCGTG-3'
CTATATAAGCAGAGCTCGTTTAGTGAACCGTCAGATCGCCTGGAGACGCCATCCACGCTGTTTTGACCTC
CATAGAAGACACCGACTCTAGAGGATCTACCATGCCCAAGAAGAAGAGGAAGGTGTCCAATTTACTGACC
GTACACCAAAATTTGCCTGCATTACCGGTCGATGCAACGAGTGATGAGGTTCGCAAGAACCTGATGGACA
TGTTCAGGGATCGCCAGGCGTTTTCTGAGCATACCTGGAAAATGCTTCAGTCCGTTTGCCGGTCGTGGGC
GGCATGGTGCAAGTTGAATAACCGGAAATGGTTTCCCGCAGAACCTGAAGATGTTCGCGATTATCTTCTA
TATCTTCAGGCGCGCGGTCTGGCAGTAAAAACTATCCAGCA
