>Addgene plasmid #12238 | pLOX-CW-CRE | addgene partial sequence | sequence record 101352 | Futet-R 5'-CAAAGGCATTAAAGCAGCGT-3'
CGTAAAAGGAGCAACATAGTTAAGAATACCAGTCAATCTTTCACAAATTTTGTAATCCAGAGGTTGATTA
TCGGGAATTCGAAGCTTGAGCTCGACCTAATCGCCATCTTCCAGCAGGCGCACCATTGCCCCTGTTTCAC
TATCCAGGTTACGGATATAGTTCATGACAATATTTACATTGGTCCAGCCACCAGCTTGCATGATCTCCGG
TATTGAAACTCCAGCGCGGGCCATATCTCGCGCGGCTCCGACACGGGCACTGTGTCCAGACCAGGCCAGG
TATCTCTGACCAGAGTCATCCTTAGCGCCGTAAATCAATCGATGAGTTGCTTCAAAAATCCCTTCCAGGG
CGCGAGTTGATAGCTGGCTGGTGGCAGATGGCGCGGCAACACCATTTTTTCTGACCCGGCAAAACAGGTA
GTTATTCGGATCATCAGCTACACCAGAGACGGAAATCCATCGCTCGACC
