>Addgene plasmid #12238 | pLOX-CW-CRE | addgene partial sequence | sequence record 101357 | biPGK-F  5'-CTGACAATTCCGTGGTGTTGTCGG-3'
GTCCTTTCCATGGCTGCTCGCCTGTGTTGCCACCTGGATTCTGCGCGGGACGTCCTTCTGCTACGTCCCT
TCGGCCCTCAATCCAGCGGACCTTCCTTCCCGCGGCCTGCTGCCGGCTCTGCGGCCTCTTCCGCGTCTTC
GCCTTCGCCCTCAGACGAGTCGGATCTCCCTTTGGGCCGCCTCCCCGCATCGGGAATTCTGCAGTCGAGA
CCTAGAAAAACATGGAGCAATCACAAGTAGCAATACAGCAGCTACCAATGCTGATTGTGCCTGGCTAGAA
GCACAAGAGGAGGAGGAGGTGGGTTTTCCAGTCACACCTCAGGTACCTTTAAGACCAATGACTTACAAGG
CAGCTGTAGATCTTAGCCACTTTTTAAAAGAAAAGGGGGGACTGGAAGGGCTAATTCACTCCCAAC
