>Addgene plasmid #12238 | pLOX-CW-CRE | addgene partial sequence | sequence record 101733 | Cre-1 5'-CGATGCAACGAGTGATGAGG-3'
ATGTTCAGGGATCGCCAGGCGTTTTCTGAGCATACCTGGAAAATGCTTCAGTCCGTTTGCCGGTCGTGGG
CGGCATGGTGCAAGTTGAATAACCGGAAATGGTTTCCCGCAGAACCTGAAGATGTTCGCGATTATCTTCT
ATATCTTCAGGCGCGCGGTCTGGCAGTAAAAACTATCCAGCAACATTTGGGCCAGCTAAACATGCTTCAT
CGTCGGTCCGGGCTGCCACGACCAAGTGACAGCAATGCTGTTTCACTGGTTATGCGGCGGATCCGAAAAG
AAAACGTTGATGCCGGTGAACGTGCAAAACAGGCTCTAGCGTTCGAACGCACTGATTTCGACCAGGTTCG
TTCACTCATGGAAAATAGCGATCGCTGCCAGGATATACGTAATCTGGCATTTCTGGGGATTGCTTATAAC
ACCCTGTTACGTATAGCCGAAATTGCCAGGATCAGGGTTAAAGATATCTCACGTACTGACGGTGGGAGAA
TGTTAATCCATATTGGCAGAACGAAAACGCTGGTTAGCACCGCAGGTGTAGAGAAGG
