>Addgene plasmid #12238 | pLOX-CW-CRE | addgene partial sequence | sequence record 101982 | pBRrevBam 5'-GGTGATGTCGGCGATATAGG-3'
GCCGGCCACGATGCGTCCGGCGTAGAGGATCTGGCTAGCGATGACCCTGCTGATTGGTTCGCTGACCATT
TCCGGGTGCGGGACGGCGTTACCAGAAACTCAGAAGGTTCGTCCAACCAAACCGACTCTGACGGCAGTTT
ACGAGAGAGATGATAGGGTCTGCTTCAGTAAGCCAGATGCTACACAATTAGGCTTGTACATATTGTCGTT
AGAACGCGGCTACAATTAATACATAACCTTATGTATCATACACATACGATTTAGGTGACACTATAGAATA
CACGGAATT
